>Addgene plasmid #209262 | pMx/ATP11B(E180Q)-HA | addgene full sequence | sequence record 413482 | Addgene NGS Result
CCCGAAAAGTGCCACCTGCATAATGAAAGACCCCACCTGTAGGTTTGGCAAGCTAGCTTAAGTAACGCCA
TTTTGCAAGGCATGGAAAAATACATAACTGAGAATAGAAAAGTTCAGATCAAGGTCAGGAACAGATGGAA
CAGCTGAATATGGGCCAAACAGGATATCTGTGGTAAGCAGTTCCTGCCCCGGCTCAGGGCCAAGAACAGA
TGGAACAGCTGAATATGGGCCAAACAGGATATCTGTGGTAAGCAGTTCCTGCCCCGGCTCAGGGCCAAGA
ACAGATGGTCCCCAGATGCGGTCCAGCCCTCAGCAGTTTCTAGAGAACCATCAGATGTTTCCAGGGTGCC
CCAAGGACCTGAAATGACCCTGTGCCTTATTTGAACTAACCAATCAGTTCGCTTCTCGCTTCTGTTCGCG
CGCTTCTGCTCCCCGAGCTCAATAAAAGAGCCCACAACCCCTCACTCGGCGCGCCAGTCCTCCGATTGAC
TGAGTCGCCCGGGTACCCGTGTATCCAATAAACCCTCTTGCAGTTGCATCCGACTTGTGGTCTCGCTGTT
CCTTGGGAGGGTCTCCTCTGAGTGATTGACTACCCGTCAGCGGGGGTCTTTCATTTGGGGGCTCGTCCGG
GATCGGGAGACCCCTGCCCAGGGACCACCGACCCACCACCGGGAGGTAAGCTGGCCAGCAACTTATCTGT
GTCTGTCCGATTGTCTAGTGTCTATGACTGATTTTATGCGCCTGCGTCGGTACTAGTTAGCTAACTAGCT
CTGTATCTGGCGGACCCGTGGTGGAACTGACGAGTTCGGAACACCCGGCCGCAACCCTGGGAGACGTCCC
AGGGACTTCGGGGGCCGTTTTTGTGGCCCGACCTGAGTCCAAAAATCCCGATCGTTTTGGACTCTTTGGT
GCACCCCCCTAATAGGAGGGATATGTGGTTCTGGTAGGAGACGAGAACCTAAAACAGTTCCCGCCTCCGT
CTGAATTTTTGCTTTCGGTTTGGGACCGAAGCCGCGCCGCGCGTCTTGTCTGCTGCAGCATCGTTCTGTG
TTGTCTCTGTCTGACTGTGTTTCTGTATTTGTCTGAAAATTAGGGCCAGACTGTTACCACTCCCTTAAGT
TTGACCTTAGGTCACTGGAAAGATGTCGAGCGGATCGCTCACAACCAGTCGGTAGATGTCAAGAAGAGAC
GTTGGGTTACCTTCTGCTCTGCAGAATGGCCAACCTTTAACGTCGGATGGCCGCGAGACGGCACCTTTAA
CCGAGACCTCATCACCCAGGTTAAGATCAAGGTCTTTTCACCTGGCCCGCATGGACACCCAGACCAGGTC
CCCTACATCGTGACCTGGGAAGCCTTGGCTTTTGACCCCCCTCCCTGGGTCAAGCCCTTTGTACACCCTA
AGCCTCCGCCTCCTCTTCCTCCATCCGCCCCGTCTCTCCCCCTTGAACCTCCTCGTTCGACCCCGCCTCG
ATCCTCCCTTTATCCAGCCCTCACTCCTTCTCTAGGCGCCCCCATATGGCCATATGAGATCTTATATGGG
GCACCCCCGCCCCTTGTAAACTTCCCTGACCCTGACATGACAAGAGTTACTAACAGCCCCTCTCTCCAAG
CTCACTTACAGGCTCTCTACTTAGTCCAGCACGAAGTCTGGAGACCTCTGGCGGCAGCCTACCAAGAACA
ACTGGACCGACCGGTGGTACCTCACCCTTACCGAGTCGGCGACACAGTGTGGGTCCGCCGACACCAGACT
AAGAACCTAGAACCTCGCTGGAAAGGACCTTACACAGTCCTGCTGACCACCCCCACCGCCCTCAAAGTAG
ACGGCATCGCAGCTTGGATACACGCCGCCCACGTGAAGGCTGCCGACCCCGGGGGTGGACCATCCTCTAG
ACTGCCGGATCTAGCTAGTTAATTAAGGATCTCTAGTTAAGCTATCAACAAGTTTGTACAAAAAAGCAGG
CTCTTTAAAGGAACCAATTCAGTCGACTGGATCTACCATGTGGCGCTGGATCCGGCAGCAGCTGGGTTTT
GACCCACCACATCAGAGTGACACAAGAACCATCTACGTAGCCAACAGGTTTCCTCAGAATGGCCTTTACA
CACCTCAGAAATTTATAGATAACAGGATCATTTCATCTAAGTACACTGTGTGGAATTTTGTTCCAAAAAA
TTTATTTGAACAGTTCAGAAGAGTGGCAAACTTTTATTTTCTTATTATATTTTTGGTTCAGCTTATGATT
GATACACCTACCAGTCCAGTTACCAGTGGACTTCCATTATTCTTTGTGATAACAGTAACTGCCATAAAGC
AGGGATATGAAGATTGGTTACGGCATAACTCAGATAATGAAGTAAATGGAGCTCCTGTTTATGTTGTTCG
AAGTGGTGGCCTTGTAAAAACTAGATCAAAAAACATTCGGGTGGGTGATATTGTTCGAATAGCCAAAGAT
GAAATTTTTCCTGCAGACTTGGTGCTTCTGTCCTCAGATCGACTGGATGGTTCCTGTCACGTTACAACTG
CTAGTTTGGACGGACAAACTAACCTGAAGACACATGTGGCAGTTCCAGAAACAGCATTATTACAAACAGT
TGCCAATTTGGACACTCTAGTAGCTGTAATAGAATGCCAGCAACCAGAAGCAGACTTATACAGATTCATG
GGACGAATGATCATAACCCAACAAATGGAAGAAATTGTAAGACCTCTGGGGCCGGAGAGTCTCCTGCTTC
GTGGAGCCAGATTAAAAAACACAAAAGAAATTTTTGGTGTTGCGGTATACACTGGAATGGAAACTAAGAT
GGCATTAAATTACAAGAGCAAATCACAGAAACGATCTGCAGTAGAAAAGTCAATGAATACATTTTTGATA
ATTTATCTAGTAATTCTTATATCTGAAGCTGTCATCAGCACTATCTTGAAGTATACATGGCAAGCTGAAG
AAAAATGGGATGAACCTTGGTATAACCAAAAAACAGAACATCAAAGAAATAGCAGTAAGATTCTGAGATT
TATTTCAGACTTCCTTGCTTTTTTGGTTCTCTACAATTTCATCATTCCAATTTCATTATATGTGACAGTC
GAAATGCAGAAATTTCTTGGATCGTTTTTTATTGGCTGGGATCTTGATCTGTATCATGAAGAATCAGATC
AGAAAGCTCAAGTCAATACTTCCGATCTGAATGAAGAGCTTGGACAGGTAGAGTACGTGTTTACAGATAA
AACTGGTACACTGACAGAAAATGAGATGCAGTTTCGGGAATGTTCAATTAATGGCATGAAATACCAAGAA
ATTAATGGTAGACTTGTACCCGAAGGACCAACACCAGACTCTTCAGAAGGAAACTTATCTTATCTTAGTA
GTTTATCCCATCTTAACAACTTATCCCATCTTACAACCAGTTCCTCTTTCAGAACCAGTCCTGAAAATGA
AACTGAACTAATTAAAGAACATGATCTCTTCTTTAAAGCAGTCAGTCTCTGTCACACTGTACAGATTAGC
AATGTTCAAACTGACTGCACTGGTGATGGTCCCTGGCAATCCAACCTGGCACCATCGCAGTTGGAGTACT
ATGCATCTTCACCAGATGAAAAGGCTCTAGTAGAAGCTGCAGCAAGGATTGGTATTGTGTTTATTGGCAA
TTCTGAAGAAACTATGGAGGTTAAAACTCTTGGAAAACTGGAACGGTACAAACTGCTTCATATTCTGGAA
TTTGATTCAGATCGTAGGAGAATGAGTGTAATTGTTCAGGCACCTTCAGGTGAGAAGTTATTATTTGCTA
AAGGAGCTGAGTCATCAATTCTCCCTAAATGTATAGGTGGAGAAATAGAAAAAACCAGAATTCATGTAGA
TGAATTTGCTTTGAAAGGGCTAAGAACTCTGTGTATAGCATATAGAAAATTTACATCAAAAGAGTATGAG
GAAATAGATAAACGCATATTTGAAGCCAGGACTGCCTTGCAGCAGCGGGAAGAGAAATTGGCAGCTGTTT
TCCAGTTCATAGAGAAAGACCTGATATTACTTGGAGCCACAGCAGTAGAAGACAGACTACAAGATAAAGT
TCGAGAAACTATTGAAGCATTGAGAATGGCTGGTATCAAAGTATGGGTACTTACTGGGGATAAACATGAA
ACAGCTGTTAGTGTGAGTTTATCATGTGGCCATTTTCATAGAACCATGAACATCCTTGAACTTATAAACC
AGAAATCAGACAGCGAGTGTGCTGAACAATTGAGGCAGCTTGCCAGAAGAATTACAGAGGATCATGTGAT
TCAGCATGGGCTGGTAGTGGATGGGACCAGCCTATCTCTTGCACTCAGGGAGCATGAAAAACTATTTATG
GAAGTTTGCAGAAATTGTTCAGCTGTATTATGCTGTCGTATGGCTCCACTGCAGAAAGCAAAAGTAATAA
GACTAATAAAAATATCACCTGAGAAACCTATAACATTGGCTGTTGGTGATGGTGCTAATGACGTAAGCAT
GATACAAGAAGCCCATGTTGGCATAGGAATCATGGGTAAAGAAGGAAGACAGGCTGCAAGAAACAGTGAC
TATGCAATAGCCAGATTTAAGTTCCTCTCCAAATTGCTTTTTGTTCATGGTCATTTTTATTATATTAGAA
TAGCTACCCTTGTACAGTATTTTTTTTATAAGAATGTGTGCTTTATCACACCCCAGTTTTTATATCAGTT
CTACTGTTTGTTTTCTCAGCAAACATTGTATGACAGCGTGTACCTGACTTTATACAATATTTGTTTTACT
TCCCTACCTATTCTGATATATAGTCTTTTGGAACAGCATGTAGACCCTCATGTGTTACAAAATAAGCCCA
CCCTTTATCGAGACATTAGTAAAAACCGCCTCTTAAGTATTAAAACATTTCTTTATTGGACCATCCTGGG
CTTCAGTCATGCCTTTATTTTCTTTTTTGGATCCTATTTACTAATAGGGAAAGATACATCTCTGCTTGGA
AATGGCCAGATGTTTGGAAACTGGACATTTGGCACTTTGGTCTTCACAGTCATGGTTATTACAGTCACAG
TAAAGATGGCTCTGGAAACTCATTTTTGGACTTGGATCAACCATCTCGTTACCTGGGGATCTATTATATT
TTATTTTGTATTTTCCTTGTTTTATGGAGGGATTCTCTGGCCATTTTTGGGCTCCCAGAATATGTATTTT
GTGTTTATTCAGCTCCTGTCAAGTGGTTCTGCTTGGTTTGCCATAATCCTCATGGTTGTTACATGTCTAT
TTCTTGATATCATAAAGAAGGTCTTTGACCGACACCTCCACCCTACAAGTACTGAAAAGGCACAGCTTAC
TGAAACAAATGCAGGTATCAAGTGCTTGGACTCCATGTGCTGTTTCCCGGAAGGAGAAGCAGCGTGTGCA
TCTGTTGGAAGAATGCTGGAACGAGTTATAGGAAGATGTAGTCCAACCCACATCAGCAGATCATGGAGTG
CATCGGATCCTTTCTATACCAACGACAGGAGCATCTTGACTCTCTCCACAATGGACTCATCTACTTGCTC
GAGATATCTAGACCCAGCTTTCTTGTACAAAGTGGTTGATCTAGAGGGCCCGCGGTTCGAACTCGAGTAT
CCATACGATGTACCAGACTACGCAGAGATCCACTAGTTCAATTCCAGCTGAGCGCCGGTCGCTACCATTA
CCAGTTGGTCTGGTGTCAAAAATAATAATAACCGGGCAGGCCATGTCTGCCCGTATTTCGCGTAAGGAAA
TCCATTATGTACTATTTAAACTCGAGCGGCCGCCAGCACAGTGGTCGACTGTGGAATGTGTGTCAGTTAG
GGTGTGGAAAGTCCCCAGGCTCCCCAGCAGGCAGAAGTATGCAAAGCATGCATCTCAATTAGTCAGCAAC
CAGGTGTGGAAAGTCCCCAGGCTCCCCAGCAGGCAGAAGTATGCAAAGCATGCATCTCAATTAGTCAGCA
ACCATAGTCCCGCCCCTAACTCCGCCCATCCCGCCCCTAACTCCGCCCAGTTCCGCCCATTCTCCGCCCC
ATGGCTGACTAATTTTTTTTATTTATGCAGAGGCCGAGGCCGCCTCGGCCTCTGAGCTATTCCAGAAGTA
GTGAGGAGGCTTTTTTGGAGGCCTAGGCTTTTGCAAAAAGCTTCACGCTGCCGCAAGCACTCAGGGCGCA
AGGGCTGCTAAAGGAAGCGGAACACGTAGAAAGCCAGTCCGCAGAAACGGTGCTGACCCCGGATGAATGT
CAGCTACTGGGCTATCTGGACAAGGGAAAACGCAAGCGCAAAGAGAAAGCAGGTAGCTTGCAGTGGGCTT
ACATGGCGATAGCTAGACTGGGCGGTTTTATGGACAGCAAGCGAACCGGAATTGCCAGCTGGGGCGCCCT
CTGGTAAGGTTGGGAAGCCCTGCAAAGTAAACTGGATGGCTTTCTTGCCGCCAAGGATCTGATGGCGCAG
GGGATCAAGATCTGATCAAGAGACAGGATGAGGATCGTTTCGCATGATTGAACAAGATGGATTGCACGCA
GGTTCTCCGGCCGCTTGGGTGGAGAGGCTATTCGGCTATGACTGGGCACAACAGACAATCGGCTGCTCTG
ATGCCGCCGTGTTCCGGCTGTCAGCGCAGGGGCGCCCGGTTCTTTTTGTCAAGACCGACCTGTCCGGTGC
CCTGAATGAACTGCAGGACGAGGCAGCGCGGCTATCGTGGCTGGCCACGACGGGCGTTCCTTGCGCAGCT
GTGCTCGACGTTGTCACTGAAGCGGGAAGGGACTGGCTGCTATTGGGCGAAGTGCCGGGGCAGGATCTCC
TGTCATCTCACCTTGCTCCTGCCGAGAAAGTATCCATCATGGCTGATGCAATGCGGCGGCTGCATACGCT
TGATCCGGCTACCTGCCCATTCGACCACCAAGCGAAACATCGCATCGAGCGAGCACGTACTCGGATGGAA
GCCGGTCTTGTCGATCAGGATGATCTGGACGAAGAGCATCAGGGGCTCGCGCCAGCCGAACTGTTCGCCA
GGCTCAAGGCGCGCATGCCCGACGGCGAGGATCTCGTCGTGACCCATGGCGATGCCTGCTTGCCGAATAT
CATGGTGGAAAATGGCCGCTTTTCTGGATTCATCGACTGTGGCCGGCTGGGTGTGGCGGACCGCTATCAG
GACATAGCGTTGGCTACCCGTGATATTGCTGAAGAGCTTGGCGGCGAATGGGCTGACCGCTTCCTCGTGC
TTTACGGTATCGCCGCTCCCGATTCGCAGCGCATCGCCTTCTATCGCCTTCTTGACGAGTTCTTCTGAGC
GGGACTCTGGGGTTCGCATCGTCGACGATAAAATAAAAGATTTTATTTAGTCTCCAGAAAAAGGGGGGAA
TGAAAGACCCCACCTGTAGGTTTGGCAAGCTAGCTTAAGTAACGCCATTTTGCAAGGCATGGAAAAATAC
ATAACTGAGAATAGAGAAGTTCAGATCAAGGTCAGGAACAGATGGAACAGCTGAATATGGGCCAAACAGG
ATATCTGTGGTAAGCAGTTCCTGCCCCGGCTCAGGGCCAAGAACAGATGGAACAGCTGAATATGGGCCAA
ACAGGATATCTGTGGTAAGCAGTTCCTGCCCCGGCTCAGGGCCAAGAACAGATGGTCCCCAGATGCGGTC
CAGCCCTCAGCAGTTTCTAGAGAACCATCAGATGTTTCCAGGGTGCCCCAAGGACCTGAAATGACCCTGT
GCCTTATTTGAACTAACCAATCAGTTCGCTTCTCGCTTCTGTTCGCGCGCTTCTGCTCCCCGAGCTCAAT
AAAAGAGCCCACAACCCCTCACTCGGCGCGCCAGTCCTCCGATTGACTGAGTCGCCCGGGTACCCGTGTA
TCCAATAAACCCTCTTGCAGTTGCATCCGACTTGTGGTCTCGCTGTTCCTTGGGAGGGTCTCCTCTGAGT
GATTGACTACCCGTCAGCGGGGGTCTTTCACATGCAGCATGTATCAAAATTAATTTGGTTTTTTTTCTTA
AGTATTTACATTAAATGGCCATAGTTGCATTAATGAATCGGCCAACGCGCGGGGAGAGGCGGTTTGCGTA
TTGGGCGCTCTTCCGCTTCCTCGCTCACTGACTCGCTGCGCTCGGTCGTTCGGCTGCGGCGAGCGGTATC
AGCTCACTCAAAGGCGGTAATACGGTTATCCACAGAATCAGGGGATAACGCAGGAAAGAACATGTGAGCA
AAAGGCCAGCAAAAGGCCAGGAACCGTAAAAAGGCCGCGTTGCTGGCGTTTTTCCATAGGCTCCGCCCCC
CTGACGAGCATCACAAAAATCGACGCTCAAGTCAGAGGTGGCGAAACCCGACAGGACTATAAAGATACCA
GGCGTTTCCCCCTGGAAGCTCCCTCGTGCGCTCTCCTGTTCCGACCCTGCCGCTTACCGGATACCTGTCC
GCCTTTCTCCCTTCGGGAAGCGTGGCGCTTTCTCATAGCTCACGCTGTAGGTATCTCAGTTCGGTGTAGG
TCGTTCGCTCCAAGCTGGGCTGTGTGCACGAACCCCCCGTTCAGCCCGACCGCTGCGCCTTATCCGGTAA
CTATCGTCTTGAGTCCAACCCGGTAAGACACGACTTATCGCCACTGGCAGCAGCCACTGGTAACAGGATT
AGCAGAGCGAGGTATGTAGGCGGTGCTACAGAGTTCTTGAAGTGGTGGCCTAACTACGGCTACACTAGAA
GAACAGTATTTGGTATCTGCGCTCTGCTGAAGCCAGTTACCTTCGGAAAAAGAGTTGGTAGCTCTTGATC
CGGCAAACAAACCACCGCTGGTAGCGGTGGTTTTTTTGTTTGCAAGCAGCAGATTACGCGCAGAAAAAAA
GGATCTCAAGAAGATCCTTTGATCTTTTCTACGGGGTCTGACGCTCAGTGGAACGAAAACTCACGTTAAG
GGATTTTGGTCATGAGATTATCAAAAAGGATCTTCACCTAGATCCTTTTGCGGCCGGCCGCAAATCAATC
TAAAGTATATATGAGTAAACTTGGTCTGACAGTTACCAATGCTTAATCAGTGAGGCACCTATCTCAGCGA
TCTGTCTATTTCGTTCATCCATAGTTGCCTGACTCCCCGTCGTGTAGATAACTACGATACGGGAGGGCTT
ACCATCTGGCCCCAGTGCTGCAATGATACCGCGAGACCCACGCTCACCGGCTCCAGATTTATCAGCAATA
AACCAGCCAGCCGGAAGGGCCGAGCGCAGAAGTGGTCCTGCAACTTTATCCGCCTCCATCCAGTCTATTA
ATTGTTGCCGGGAAGCTAGAGTAAGTAGTTCGCCAGTTAATAGTTTGCGCAACGTTGTTGCCATTGCTAC
AGGCATCGTGGTGTCACGCTCGTCGTTTGGTATGGCTTCATTCAGCTCCGGTTCCCAACGATCAAGGCGA
GTTACATGATCCCCCATGTTGTGCAAAAAAGCGGTTAGCTCCTTCGGTCCTCCGATCGTTGTCAGAAGTA
AGTTGGCCGCAGTGTTATCACTCATGGTTATGGCAGCACTGCATAATTCTCTTACTGTCATGCCATCCGT
AAGATGCTTTTCTGTGACTGGTGAGTACTCAACCAAGTCATTCTGAGAATAGTGTATGCGGCGACCGAGT
TGCTCTTGCCCGGCGTCAATACGGGATAATACCGCGCCACATAGCAGAACTTTAAAAGTGCTCATCATTG
GAAAACGTTCTTCGGGGCGAAAACTCTCAAGGATCTTACCGCTGTTGAGATCCAGTTCGATGTAACCCAC
TCGTGCACCCAACTGATCTTCAGCATCTTTTACTTTCACCAGCGTTTCTGGGTGAGCAAAAACAGGAAGG
CAAAATGCCGCAAAAAAGGGAATAAGGGCGACACGGAAATGTTGAATACTCATACTCTTCCTTTTTCAAT
ATTATTGAAGCATTTATCAGGGTTATTGTCTCATGAGCGGATACATATTTGAATGTATTTAGAAAAATAA
ACAAATAGGGGTTCCGCGCACATTTC
Features (pLannotate 1.2.2; 16 found; start..end, strand, type, name):
     22..615     +  LTR            LTR: long terminal repeat from Moloney murine leukemia virus
    678..877     +  misc_feature   MMLV Ψ: packaging signal of Moloney murine leukemia virus (MMLV)
    929..1017    +  misc_feature   MESV Ψ (fragment): packaging signal of murine embryonic stem cell virus
   1094..1510    +  CDS            gag (truncated): truncated Moloney murine leukemia virus (MMLV) gag gene lacking the start codon
   1520..1894    +  misc_feature   pol region: Moloney murine leukemia virus (MMLV) pol region containing the splice acceptor site
   1938..1962    +  protein_bind   attB1: mutant version of attB; recombination site for the Gateway® BP reaction BP Clonase™
   1998..5528    +  CDS            ATP11B: AT11B_HUMAN - Also known as ATPIF, ATPIR, KIAA0956. Experimental evidence at protein level: Swiss-Prot protein existence level 1. Catalytic component of a P4-ATPase flippase complex which catalyzes the hydrolysis of ATP coupled to the transport of aminophospholipids, phosphatidylserines (PS) and phosphatidylethanolamines (PE), from the outer to the inner leaflet of intracellular membranes (PubMed:30018401). May contribute to the maintenance of membrane lipid asymmetry in endosome compartment (PubMed:30018401). From Homo sapiens (Human).
   5542..5566    -  protein_bind   attB2: mutant version of attB; recombination site for the Gateway® BP reaction BP Clonase™
   5798..6127    +  promoter       SV40 promoter: SV40 enhancer and early promoter
   6129..6452    +  CDS            tnpA (fragment): TN5P_ECOLX - Also known as tnp. Experimental evidence at protein level: Swiss-Prot protein existence level 1. Mediates transposition of transposon Tn5 by a 'cut and paste' mechanism. First, the monomeric transposase binds the 19 bp inverted DNA repeats flanking the transposon. Then, dimerization of the DNA- bound transposase creates a synaptic DNA complex. After nicking of the first DNA strand, excision of the transposon proceeds through a series of intermediates. The transposase then mediates the insertion of the transposon at a new site by strand transfer. The activity of the wild- type tran
   6484..7275    +  CDS            neo: KKA2_KLEPN - Also known as kan, nptII. Experimental evidence at protein level: Swiss-Prot protein existence level 1. Resistance to kanamycin, neomycin, paromomycin, ribostamycin, butirosin and gentamicin B. From Klebsiella pneumoniae.
   7349..7940    +  LTR            LTR: long terminal repeat from Moloney murine leukemia virus
   8006..8058    -  CDS            lacI (fragment): lac repressor; lacI; The lac repressor binds to the lac operator to inhibit transcription in E. coli. This inhibition can be relieved by adding lactose or isopropyl-β-D-thiogalactopyranoside (IPTG).
   8241..8829    -  rep_origin     ori: high-copy-number ColE1/pMB1/pBR322/pUC origin of replication
   8993..9853    -  CDS            AmpR: β-lactamase; bla; confers resistance to ampicillin, carbenicillin, and related antibiotics
   9854..9958    -  promoter       AmpR promoter: bla
