[The description below was written by a language model from this plasmid's Addgene catalogue record and pLannotate feature annotations shown in this document.]
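Description:
pMx/ATP11B(E180Q)-HA is a 9,966-nt retroviral expression plasmid built on the pMx backbone, a Moloney murine leukemia virus (MMLV)-derived vector for stable gene delivery into mammalian cells. In bacteria it is maintained through a high-copy ColE1/pUC-type origin and selected with ampicillin via the β-lactamase gene and its own promoter. The viral portion is bounded by two MMLV long terminal repeats. Downstream of the 5' LTR lie the MMLV packaging signal, a fragment of the MESV packaging signal, a truncated gag sequence lacking its start codon, and a pol region carrying the splice acceptor. Together these allow the transcript to be packaged into virions when the structural genes are supplied in trans by packaging cells. No separate internal promoter is annotated upstream of the insert, so expression is presumably driven from the 5' LTR.

The payload is human ATP11B, the catalytic subunit of a P4-ATPase flippase that couples ATP hydrolysis to the movement of phosphatidylserine and phosphatidylethanolamine across intracellular membranes. It carries the E180Q substitution and, according to the catalogue entry, a C-terminal HA epitope tag, although the tag is not annotated separately in the feature table. The coding sequence is flanked by attB1 and attB2 sites, consistent with its insertion by Gateway recombination. Following the insert, an SV40 enhancer/early promoter drives a neomycin phosphotransferase gene, preceded by a residual Tn5-derived fragment, which permits G418 selection of transduced cells. The plasmid is intended for mammalian expression of this ATP11B mutant. The associated study examined how the ATPase reaction cycle of P4-ATPases influences their exit from the endoplasmic reticulum.
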