Addgene plasmid #209262: pMx/ATP11B(E180Q)-HA
Purpose: Mammalian expression of ATP11B mutant E180Q
Depositing lab: Hye-Won Shin. Depositing organization: Kyoto University, Graduate School of Pharmaceutical Sciences. Publication: ATPase reaction cycle of P4-ATPases affects their transport from the endoplasmic reticulum. Tone T, Nakayama K, Takatsu H, Shin HW. FEBS Lett. 2020 Feb;594(3):412-423. doi: 10.1002/1873-3468.13629. Epub 2019 Oct 14. PubMed 31571211.
Backbone
  Vector backbone: pMx
  Vector type: Retroviral
Growth in bacteria
  Bacterial resistance: Ampicillin, 100 μg/mL
  Growth temperature: 30°C
  Growth strain: NEB Stable
  Copy number: Unknown
Gene/Insert
  Gene/Insert name: ATP11B
  Species: H. sapiens (human)
  Mutation: E180Q
  Entrez Gene: ATP11B (a.k.a. ATPIF, ATPIR)
  Tag / fusion protein: HA (C terminal on insert)
  Cloning method: Gateway Cloning
Terms and licenses: Academic/Nonprofit Terms; Industry Terms: Not Available to Industry
How to cite: pMx/ATP11B(E180Q)-HA was a gift from Hye-Won Shin (Addgene plasmid # 209262 ; http://n2t.net/addgene:209262 ; RRID:Addgene_209262)
